Addgene plasmid #146652: pMT-NTAP-DmPop2_J
Purpose: Insect Expression of DmPop2
Depositing lab: Elisa Izaurralde. Depositing organization: Max Planck Institute for Developmental Biology.
Backbone
  Vector backbone: pMK33-NTAP
  Vector type: Insect Expression
Growth in bacteria
  Bacterial resistance: Ampicillin, 100 μg/mL
  Growth temperature: 37°C
  Growth strain: DH5alpha
  Copy number: Low Copy
Gene/Insert
  Gene/Insert name: DmPop2
  Species: D. melanogaster (fly)
  Entrez Gene: Pop2 (a.k.a. Dmel_CG5684, CAF1, CG5684, CNOT7, Caf1, Dmel\CG5684, POP2, pop2)
  Cloning method: Unknown
Terms and licenses: Academic/Nonprofit Terms; Industry Terms: Not Available to Industry
Depositor comments: pMK33-NTAP and pMK33-CTAP vectors are designed for making proteinfusions tagged with the TAP tag and for generating stableDrosophila cell lines under Hygromycin selection. TAP fusions areinducible with copper sulfate. The parental vector, pMK33 (pMt/Hy),was created by Michael Koelle. ORF extracted from CG5684-PA; NM_140281.2, with one non silent mutation I164F; the annotated variations were found in two different clones from 2 independent experiments. Plasmids from this collection were made available to the research community and donated after the lab closed. Please note that the sequence provided by the depositing laboratory may be theoretical/predicted or based on Sanger sequencing results. There may be discrepancies between sequencing results obtained by Addgene and the depositor sequence. If an Addgene verified sequence is not available, please contact before placing your order to request that our lab fully sequence the plasmid.
How to cite: pMT-NTAP-DmPop2_J was a gift from Elisa Izaurralde (Addgene plasmid # 146652 ; http://n2t.net/addgene:146652 ; RRID:Addgene_146652)
