[The description below was written by a language model from this plasmid's Addgene catalogue record and pLannotate feature annotations shown in this document.]
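Description:
pMT-NTAP-DmPop2_J is an insect-cell expression plasmid built on the pMK33-NTAP backbone, itself derived from pMK33 (pMt/Hy), and designed to produce the Drosophila melanogaster Pop2 protein (CAF1/CNOT7, CG5684) with an N-terminal tandem affinity purification (TAP) tag. In bacteria the 9.6 kb plasmid is maintained through a ColE1/pBR322-type origin and selected with ampicillin via the β-lactamase gene. The catalogue lists it as low copy, and remnants of pBR322 sequence, including a tetracycline-resistance gene fragment, are annotated. For Drosophila cells, a separate cassette places the hygromycin resistance gene under the copia transposon promoter, followed by SV40 small t intron and polyadenylation sequences, which allows stable cell lines to be established under hygromycin selection.

The expression unit is driven by the Drosophila metallothionein promoter, so production of the fusion protein is induced with copper sulfate. Downstream of the promoter lie two IgG-binding units of Staphylococcus aureus protein A and a calmodulin-binding peptide, the two affinity modules of the TAP tag, followed by the Pop2 open reading frame. The annotation software identifies this ORF by homology to human CNOT7, the catalytic deadenylase subunit of the CCR4-NOT complex. A short actin-related match follows the insert, but the record does not say what role it plays. According to the depositor, the ORF was taken from the CG5684-PA transcript and carries one non-silent change, I164F, seen in two independent clones. The design suits inducible expression and two-step affinity purification of Pop2 and its associated complexes from cultured fly cells. The deposited sequence may be theoretical or based on Sanger sequencing.
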