Features (pLannotate 1.2.2; 19 found; start..end, strand, type, name):
      9..310     +  CDS            TcR (fragment): tetracycline efflux protein; tet; confers resistance to tetracycline
    552..680     -  CDS            YPB1_ECOLX (fragment): Protein predicted: Swiss-Prot protein existence level 4. From Escherichia coli.
    865..1453    -  rep_origin     ori: high-copy-number ColE1/pMB1/pBR322/pUC origin of replication
   1624..2484    -  CDS            AmpR: β-lactamase; bla; confers resistance to ampicillin, carbenicillin, and related antibiotics
   2485..2589    -  promoter       AmpR promoter: bla
   4071..4350    +  promoter       copia promoter: strong promoter from the Drosophila transposable element copia (Sinclair et al., 1986)
   4396..5421    +  CDS            HygR: aminoglycoside phosphotransferase from E. coli; aph(4)-Ia; confers resistance to hygromycin
   5439..5711    +  CDS            yokD (fragment): YOKD_BACSU - Experimental evidence at protein level: Swiss-Prot protein existence level 1. May contribute to antibiotic resistance. From Bacillus subtilis (strain 168).
   5708..5782    +  CDS            small t antigen (fragment): SV40 (simian virus 40) small t antigen
   5784..5849    +  intron         small t intron: SV40 (simian virus 40) small t antigen intron
   5979..5999    +  CDS            SV40 NLS: nuclear localization signal of SV40 (simian virus 40) large T antigen
   6318..6401    +  CDS            large T antigen (fragment): large T antigen from SV40 (simian virus 40)
   6424..6558    +  polyA_signal   SV40 poly(A) signal: SV40 polyadenylation signal
   6559..6985    +  promoter       MT promoter: Drosophila metallothionein promoter
   7036..7209    +  CDS            ProtA: IgG-binding unit of Staphylococcus aureus protein A
   7213..7383    +  CDS            ProtA: IgG-binding unit of Staphylococcus aureus protein A
   7454..7524    +  CDS            CBP (fragment): calmodulin-binding peptide derived from skeletal muscle myosin light chain kinase; binds calmodulin with nanomolar affinity in the presence of calcium
   7609..8382    +  CDS            CNOT7 (fragment): CNOT7_HUMAN - Also known as CAF1. Experimental evidence at protein level: Swiss-Prot protein existence level 1. Has 3'-5' poly(A) exoribonuclease activity for synthetic poly(A) RNA substrate. Its function seems to be partially redundant with that of CNOT8. Catalytic component of the CCR4-NOT complex which is one of the major cellular mRNA deadenylases and is linked to various cellular processes including bulk mRNA degradation, miRNA-mediated repression, translational repression during translational initiation and general transcription regulation. During miRNA-mediated repression the complex se
   8499..8594    +  CDS            ACT_DICVI: Experimental evidence at transcript level: Swiss-Prot protein existence level 2. Actins are highly conserved proteins that are involved in various types of cell motility and are ubiquitously expressed in all eukaryotic cells. From Dictyocaulus viviparus (Bovine lungworm).
>Addgene plasmid #146652 | pMT-NTAP-DmPop2_J | depositor full sequence | sequence record 289098 | Full Sequence
GCGGCCGCCGACGCGAGGCTGGATGGCCTTCCCCATTATGATTCTTCTCGCTTCCGGCGGCATCGGGATG
CCCGCGTTGCAGGCCATGCTGTCCAGGCAGGTAGATGACGACCATCAGGGACAGCTTCAAGGATCGCTCG
CGGCTCTTACCAGCCTAACTTCGATCATTGGACCGCTGATCGTCACGGCGATTTATGCCGCCTCGGCGAG
CACATGGAACGGGTTGGCATGGATTGTAGGCGCCGCCCTATACCTTGTCTGCCTCCCCGCGTTGCGTCGC
GGTGCATGGAGCCGGGCCACCTCGACCTGAATGGAAGCCGGCGGCACCTCGCTAACGGATTCACCACTCC
AAGAATTGGAGCCAATCAATTCTTGCGGAGAACTGTGAATGCGCAAACCAACCCTTGGCAGAACATATCC
ATCGCGTCCGCCATCTCCAGCAGCCGCACGCGGCGCATCTCGGGCAGCGTTGGGTCCTGGCCACGGGTGC
GCATGATCGTGCTCCTGTCGTTGAGGACCCGGCTAGGCTGGCGGGGTTGCCTTACTGGTTAGCAGAATGA
ATCACCGATACGCGAGCGAACGTGAAGCGACTGCTGCTGCAAAACGTCTGCGACCTGAGCAACAACATGA
ATGGTCTTCGGTTTCCGTGTTTCGTAAAGTCTGGAAACGCGGAAGTCAGCGCTCTTCCGCTTCCTCGCTC
ACTGACTCGCTGCGCTCGGTCGTTCGGCTGCGGCGAGCGGTATCAGCTCACTCAAAGGCGGTAATACGGT
TATCCACAGAATCAGGGGATAACGCAGGAAAGAACATGTGAGCAAAAGGCCAGCAAAAGGCCAGGAACCG
TAAAAAGGCCGCGTTGCTGGCGTTTTTCCATAGGCTCCGCCCCCCTGACGAGCATCACAAAAATCGACGC
TCAAGTCAGAGGTGGCGAAACCCGACAGGACTATAAAGATACCAGGCGTTTCCCCCTGGAAGCTCCCTCG
TGCGCTCTCCTGTTCCGACCCTGCCGCTTACCGGATACCTGTCCGCCTTTCTCCCTTCGGGAAGCGTGGC
GCTTTCTCATAGCTCACGCTGTAGGTATCTCAGTTCGGTGTAGGTCGTTCGCTCCAAGCTGGGCTGTGTG
CACGAACCCCCCGTTCAGCCCGACCGCTGCGCCTTATCCGGTAACTATCGTCTTGAGTCCAACCCGGTAA
GACACGACTTATCGCCACTGGCAGCAGCCACTGGTAACAGGATTAGCAGAGCGAGGTATGTAGGCGGTGC
TACAGAGTTCTTGAAGTGGTGGCCTAACTACGGCTACACTAGAAGGACAGTATTTGGTATCTGCGCTCTG
CTGAAGCCAGTTACCTTCGGAAAAAGAGTTGGTAGCTCTTGATCCGGCAAACAAACCACCGCTGGTAGCG
GTGGTTTTTTTGTTTGCAAGCAGCAGATTACGCGCAGAAAAAAAGGATCTCAAGAAGATCCTTTGATCTT
TTCTACGGGGTCTGACGCTCAGTGGAACGAAAACTCACGTTAAGGGATTTTGGTCATGAGATTATCAAAA
AGGATCTTCACCTAGATCCTTTTAAATTAAAAATGAAGTTTTAAATCAATCTAAAGTATATATGAGTAAA
CTTGGTCTGACAGTTACCAATGCTTAATCAGTGAGGCACCTATCTCAGCGATCTGTCTATTTCGTTCATC
CATAGTTGCCTGACTCCCCGTCGTGTAGATAACTACGATACGGGAGGGCTTACCATCTGGCCCCAGTGCT
GCAATGATACCGCGAGACCCACGCTCACCGGCTCCAGATTTATCAGCAATAAACCAGCCAGCCGGAAGGG
CCGAGCGCAGAAGTGGTCCTGCAACTTTATCCGCCTCCATCCAGTCTATTAATTGTTGCCGGGAAGCTAG
AGTAAGTAGTTCGCCAGTTAATAGTTTGCGCAACGTTGTTGCCATTGCTGCAGGCATCGTGGTGTCACGC
TCGTCGTTTGGTATGGCTTCATTCAGCTCCGGTTCCCAACGATCAAGGCGAGTTACATGATCCCCCATGT
TGTGCAAAAAAGCGGTTAGCTCCTTCGGTCCTCCGATCGTTGTCAGAAGTAAGTTGGCCGCAGTGTTATC
ACTCATGGTTATGGCAGCACTGCATAATTCTCTTACTGTCATGCCATCCGTAAGATGCTTTTCTGTGACT
GGTGAGTACTCAACCAAGTCATTCTGAGAATAGTGTATGCGGCGACCGAGTTGCTCTTGCCCGGCGTCAA
CACGGGATAATACCGCGCCACATAGCAGAACTTTAAAAGTGCTCATCATTGGAAAACGTTCTTCGGGGCG
AAAACTCTCAAGGATCTTACCGCTGTTGAGATCCAGTTCGATGTAACCCACTCGTGCACCCAACTGATCT
TCAGCATCTTTTACTTTCACCAGCGTTTCTGGGTGAGCAAAAACAGGAAGGCAAAATGCCGCAAAAAAGG
GAATAAGGGCGACACGGAAATGTTGAATACTCATACTCTTCCTTTTTCAATATTATTGAAGCATTTATCA
GGGTTATTGTCTCATGAGCGGATACATATTTGAATGTATTTAGAAAAATAAACAAATAGGGGTTCCGCGC
ACATTTCCCCGAAAAGTGCCACCTGACGTCTAAGAAACCATTATTATCATGACATTAACCTATAAAAATA
GGCGTATCACGAGGCCCTTTCGTCTTCAAGAATTCACATTTGTACGAATTTTTTTTTTATCAAAAGTTCG
AGTTTTTCACCAATTTCCTCATCAACCGAGCAAGGCAAACGGCTTTGAATAATATGGTGTTATATATACA
TATATCAAATCGCTGCTGACTGCGTGATTGATGGCCCCAAGATTACATATTATCGAATCAGGATTCAGAA
GGAGATCAATGTCAAATGCGGACAGGAACATGAAAGACGCCTGTTATGCGCAATTAAAAATTTGGGTTTA
ATTGCTGTGGAAACTGTTGTTGGCGGCATCTTAAGTTCCTGTTTAACAACATCAACTACTTATGTACGTA
GAAGCGTTTAAGCCATTTGCATACAGATGAGAACTGGCTTTTGTGCTAATCAGTCAAGATGACTCCGATG
ATGATGACTCATTACCTGACCAGTTTTCGCTGCTTTCTTTTCAACAACTACTTGTATATGTATTGTATCC
AATAGCAATACATTGAATTTCCATGGTCTAGTCACGTATTATCATTTAATTGACACCAAGTCGTGTTATT
GTTGAGCTATCGAGTTCAGCTCAAACATTTCTTATTCCCATGAATAAGCCGGCAAAAATATGCAATCTAT
GAAAGTTAATATAAGCAAACCTTACTTTGACTCAATACCAATGCACTTTGTGTCGATAGGTTCACGCAAT
TGAGGCGATTATTCCGATAACCCAAGCGATTGACTGTTCCCGTTTCGATTCCAATTGAAATTTGGAAATG
TACAATAGTTTTGCTATATGCTGTCAAGTACGCTCTTATCTTCTCTGGGTTTTCTTCAGAGTTTCGAAAC
GCTTCTTCTTTTTTTTGTTTTTTTTTTTTTGGAATCTCGTATTTTGGAAGGGGCTCCCCTCTGGAATTTG
TTACACTGTCGTTATCATTGCGAACAAGCGGCCCGAAGCTATCAGCGACTTTAACATTTACAATGCACTT
TTTTACGACCAATTAAATGTACATTTTCCTTTCTTCGCCCGTTGATAAGCGAACGCGATGTGGCGCAGGC
AATGTGTTGCTCTTGCGACACAAACGCAATCAAAATGGATTCAATTTCGCTTTTTCCCAGTGAAACGAAG
AACGAACCGACCATCATGATATGCTCCTCTGCATGTTGCGTATTGAATCAATGACAATTTCAATTAAGCC
GCCCGTTCGTCATGCGTTTTCGTGCGCTTCGAAATGCTGATAACGCTGCTGTCCTCCAACTGCTTTGCAT
GTGGACACAATTCCATTTATTTAATTCTTTTATTTGGATCGGTTAAATTAAAAAGCGCCTTGTTACGCAT
TTAACGTTGTTTCCGGTGCGTGGTGGTTTCATGCTTCTGGGAACGGCAAATGGGTTTAGGATTGGGAACC
CCTCATCATCTGTTGGAATATACTATTCAACCTACAAAAGTAACGTTAAACAACACTACTTTATATTTGA
TATGAATGGCCACACCTTTTATGCCATAAAACATATTGTAAGAGAATACCACTCTTTTTATTCCTTCTTT
CCTTCTTGTACGTTTTTTGCTGTAAGTAGGTCGTGGTGCTGGTGTTGCAGTTGAAATAACTTAAAATATA
AATCATAAAACTCAAACATAAACTTGACTATTTATTTATTTATTAAGAAAGGAAATATAAATTATAAATT
ACAACAGGTTATGGACCTGCAGCCAAGCTTGGCGCTCGTCCGGGGGCAATGAGATATGAAAAAGCCTGAA
CTCACCGCGACGTCTGTCGAGAAGTTTCTGATCGAAAAGTTCGACAGCGTCTCCGACCTGATGCAGCTCT
CGGAGGGCGAAGAATCTCGTGCTTTCAGCTTCGATGTAGGAGGGCGTGGATATGTCCTGCGGGTAAATAG
CTGCGCCGATGGTTTCTACAAAGATCGTTATGTTTATCGGCACTTTGCATCGGCCGCGCTCCCGATTCCG
GAAGTGCTTGACATTGGGGAATTCAGCGAGAGCCTGACCTATTGCATCTCCCGCCGTGCACAGGGTGTCA
CGTTGCAAGACCTGCCTGAAACCGAACTGCCCGCTGTTCTGCAGCCGGTCGCGGAGGCCATGGATGCGAT
CGCTGCGGCCGATCTTAGCCAGACGAGCGGGTTCGGCCCATTCGGACCGCAAGGAATCGGTCAATACACT
ACATGGCGTGATTTCATATGCGCGATTGCTGATCCCCATGTGTATCACTGGCAAACTGTGATGGACGACA
CCGTCAGTGCGTCCGTCGCGCAGGCTCTCGATGAGCTGATGCTTTGGGCCGAGGACTGCCCCGAAGTCCG
GCACCTCGTGCACGCGGATTTCGGCTCCAACAATGTCCTGACGGACAATGGCCGCATAACAGCGGTCATT
GACTGGAGCGAGGCGATGTTCGGGGATTCCCAATACGAGGTCGCCAACATCTTCTTCTGGAGGCCGTGGT
TGGCTTGTATGGAGCAGCAGACGCGCTACTTCGAGCGGAGGCATCCGGAGCTTGCAGGATCGCCGCGGCT
CCGGGCGTATATGCTCCGCATTGGTCTTGACCAACTCTATCAGAGCTTGGTTGACGGCAATTTCGATGAT
GCAGCTTGGGCGCAGGGTCGATGCGACGCAATCGTCCGATCCGGAGCCGGGACTGTCGGGCGTACACAAA
TCGCCCGCAGAAGCGCGGCCGTCTGGACCGATGGCTGTGTAGAAGTACTCGCCGATAGTGGAAACCGACG
CCCCAGCACTCGTCCGAGGGCAAAGGAATAGAGTAGATGCCGACCGAACAAGAGCTGATTTCGAGAACGC
CTCAGCCAGCAACTCGCGCGAGCCTAGCAAGGCAAATGCGAGAGAACGGCCTTACGCTTGGTGGCACAGT
TCTCGTCCACAGTTCGCTAAGCTCGCTCGGCTGGGTCGCGGGAGGGCCGGTCGCAGTGATTCAGGCCCTT
CTGGATTGTGTTGGTCCCCAGGGCACGATTGTCATGCCCACGCACTCGGGTGATCTGACTGATCCCGCAG
ATTGGAGATCGCCGCCCGTGCCTGCCGATTGGGTGCAGATCTTTGTGAAGGAACCTTACTTCTGTGGTGT
GACATAATTGGACAAACTACCTACAGAGATTTAAAGCTCTAAGGTAAATATAAAATTTTTAAGTGTATAA
TGTGTTAAACTACTGATTCTAATTGTTTGTGTATTTTAGATTCCAACCTATGGAACTGATGAATGGGAGC
AGTGGTGGAATGCCTTTAATGAGGAAAACCTGTTTTGCTCAGAAGAAATGCCATCTAGTGATGATGAGGC
TACTGCTGACTCTCAACATTCTACTCCTCCAAAAAAGAAGAGAAAGGTAGAAGACCCCAAGGACTTTCCT
TCAGAATTGCTAAGTTTTTTGAGTCATGCTGTGTTTAGTAATAGAACTCTTGCTTGCTTTGCTATTTACA
CCACAAAGGAAAAAGCTGCACTGCTATACAAGAAAATTATGGAAAAATATTCTGTAACCTTTATAAGTAG
GCATAACAGTTATAATCATAACATACTGTTTTTTCTTACTCCACACAGGCATAGAGTGTCTGCTATTAAT
AACTATGCTCAAAAATTGTGTACCTTTAGCTTTTTAATTTGTAAAGGGGTTAATAAGGAATATTTGATGT
ATAGTGCCTTGACTAGAGATCATAATCAGCCATACCACATTTGTAGAGGTTTTACTTGCTTTAAAAAACC
TCCCACACCTCCCCCTGAACCTGAAACATAAAATGAATGCAATTGTTGTTGTTAACTTGTTTATTGCAGC
TTATAATGGTTACAAATAAAGCAATAGCATCACAAATTTCACAAATAAAGCATTTTTTTCACTGCATTCT
AGTTGTGGTTTGTCCAAACTCATCAATGTATCTTATCATGTCTGGATCAATTCGTTGCAGGACAGGATGT
GGTGCCCGATGTGACTAGCTCTTTGCTGCAGGCCGTCCTATCCTCTGGTTCCGATAAGAGACCCAGAACT
CCGGCCCCCCACCGCCCACCGCCACCCCCATACATATGTGGTACGCAAGTAAGAGTGCCTGCGCATGCCC
CATGTGCCCCACCAAGAGCTTTGCATCCCATACAAGTCCCCAAAGTGGAGAACCGAACCAATTCTTCGCG
GGCAGAACAAAAGCTTCTGCACACGTCTCCACTCGAATTTGGAGCCGGCCGGCGTGTGCAAAAGAGGTGA
ATCGAACGAAAGACCCGTGTGTAAAGCCGCGTTTCCAAAATGTATAAAACCGAGAGCATCTGGCCAATGT
GCATCAGTTGTGGTCAGCAGCAAAATCAAGTGAATCATCTCAGTGCAACTAAAGGGGGGATCTCGAGCAA
CCAAAATGGCAGGCCTTGCGCAACACGATGAAGCCGTGGACAACAAATTCAACAAAGAACAACAAAACGC
GTTCTATGAGATCTTACATTTACCTAACTTAAACGAAGAACAACGAAACGCCTTCATCCAAAGTTTAAAA
GATGACCCAAGCCAAAGCGCTAACCTTTTAGCAGAAGCTAAAAAGCTAAATGATGCTCAGGCGCCGAAAG
TAGACAACAAATTCAACAAAGAACAACAAAACGCGTTCTATGAGATCTTACATTTACCTAACTTAAACGA
AGAACAACGAAACGCCTTCATCCAAAGTTTAAAAGATGACCCAAGCCAAAGCGCTAACCTTTTAGCAGAA
GCTAAAAAGCTAAATGATGCTCAGGCGCCGAAAGTAGACGCGAATTGTGATATACCTACAACTGCTTCTG
AAAATTTATATTTTCAAGGTGAACTAAAGAGAAGATGGAAAAAGAATTTCATAGCCGTCTCAGCAGCCAA
CCGCTTTAAGAAAATCTCATCCTCCGGGGCACTTGATATCATGAAATGGACAATGCCCTCGGCCATCAGT
GGCGCGCCACATGCCCACATACCCAGCAACGAGGAGTGCGGCATCCGCGATGTGTGGAAGCAAAACCTGG
AGGAGGAGTTCCGCACCATACGGAAAGTGGTGCAGAAGTACCACTATGTGGCCATGGACACCGAGTTTCC
AGGCGTGGTAGCACGTCCAGTCGGCGAGTTCCGCTCCACGGCGGACTATCATTACCAGCTGCTGCGCTGT
AATGTCGATCTGCTGCGGATTATCCAATTGGGCCTTACCTTCATGGACGACGATGGAAAGACACCACCCG
GCTACTCCACCTGGCAGTTCAACTTCAAGTTTAACCTGAGCGAGGACATGTATGCGCAGGACTCGATCGA
TCTGCTGCAGAACTCCGGAATTCAGTTCAAGAAGCACGAGGAGGATGGCATCGATCCCATCGACTTCGCC
GAACTGCTGATGAGCTCTGGCATCGTGCTGGTGGAAAACTTCAAGTGGCTGTGCTTCCACTCCGGCTACG
ATTTTGGCTACCTTCTAAAGCTGCTCACCGATCAGAACCTGCCCCCGGACGAATCTGAATTTTTCGATCT
GCTGCACATCTACTTTCCCAACATCTTCGACATCAAGTATCTGATGAAGTCGTGCAAGAACCTGAAAGGC
GGCCTGCAGGAGGTTGCCGATCAGCTGGAACTGCGGCGCGTGGGCCCCCAGCATCAGGCCGGCTCGGATG
CTCTGCTGACGGGCATGGCCTTCTTCAAAATGCGTGAGATGTTCTTCGAGGACAACATCGACCATGCGAA
GTACTCCGGACACCTGTACGGCCTGGGTACCTCCTTCATTGTCAATGGCACCAACTTCCACGACAGCAAC
GGTGAGACGAACAGCGCTTCATAAACTAGTTCTAGTCGACCATGAAGATCAAGATCATTGCCCCGCCAGA
GCGCAAGTACTCTGTCTGGATCGGTGGCTCCATCCTGGCTTCGCTGTCCACCTTCCAGCAGATGTGGATC
TCCAAGCAGGAGTACGACGAGTCCGGCCCCTCCATTGTGCACCGCAAGTGCTTCTAAGAAGGATCGCTTG
TCTGGGCAAGAGGATCAGGATCGGGATGGTCTTGATTCTGCTGGAGGAGGAGGAGGAGAAGTCGAGGAAG
CAGCAGCGAAAGTGCAAGTGCGAGTGGTGGAAGTTTGGAGTGCAGCACAACAAAATCAACAACAACACCA
ACTACAAGATGAAAAGAGCGGAACCACCTGCACACCATCATCACTATCATCATCGTTTTGGGCGCATGTT
GTGTGGTTCCAGCGTATTAATATAATTAATTTATTCCACATGAGATATGATATGATATACTATGTATTTT
TTGTTTTTTTTTTATTTGTAAACCTTTAATATAACAAGAACTACAAAAAATGAAAATGAGCGAAAATGCA
TATTCTGCCATTCCACACACACACCAACAACACCCAACACACGCACACCCACAAGCTTACACACACACAT
TCGCGGCATGACAAGGACATCAAGATAAAGAAGAACTTAAAGAAGATATTTCCCAAAGCGCAAAAAGAAC
ACACACACATTGCAAAACACAAACAACACACTAGCGTTTTGTACAATTCGTCAGCAACCTTATGTATTAT
TTTTTAATTATGATGTAATTATAAACAAAGTGAAACAAAAATATGAAAACAAAAAGGAAAATCAAATCTG
TCTTCTCTTTCTCCCGCTCTCCTCGCTCTCTGCTGCTAACCTCGCCCTCTCCTCTCTCATCTTTTTGTCT
GTCTCTCTTCCACATTTTTGCCGGCCGGCAAAATAATAACCCACACACACTCACACTTGGCTGCAGTTTC
GCGTGCGATATTCACACACATTCAAGCATACAAGCATACATACATATGTATTTTTTTTTTATTTGTACAC
TTTTCTAATTGCATGCGTATCGATTGATAAGTTTACGCCTGAAAATGTTAATTAAAATGTGAAAATGCAA
CTGAAAAACTGATGAAATGAAACAACAACAAGCGAACAATTTGCTACATGTGTATTGTCTAACAACCGTT
ACTGCAACGGTTGCTTCGGAAAAGGGTGAAGAGGAAGAGGGCACGAGGTCGACTAGA
